>Addgene plasmid #54425 | LI B-C Cerulean | depositor full sequence | sequence record 84645 | Full Sequence
GCCCTGACCAAGTCAAATCCATGCGGGCTGCTCTTGATCTTTTCGGTCGTGAGTTCGGCGACGTAGCCAC
CTACTCCCAACATCAGCCGGACTCCGATTACCTCGGGAACTTGCTCCGTAGTAAGACATTCATCGCGCTT
GCTGCCTTCGACCAAGAAGCGGTTGTTGGCGCTCTCGCGGCTTACGTTCTGCCCAGGTTTGAGCAGCCGC
GTAGTGAGATCTATATCTATGATCTCGCAGTCTCCGGCGAGCACCGGAGGCAGGGCATTGCCACCGCGCT
CATCAATCTCCTCAAGCATGAGGCCAACGCGCTTGGTGCTTATGTGATCTACGTGCAAGCAGATTACGGT
GACGATCCCGCAGTGGCTCTCTATACAAAGTTGGGCATACGGGAAGAAGTGATGCACTTTGATATCGACC
CAAGTACCGCCACCTAACAATTCGTTCAAGCCGAGATCGGCTTCCCGGCCGCGGAGTTGTTCGGTAAATT
GTCACAACGCCGCTCATGACATTAACCTATAAAAATAGGCGTATCACGAGGCCCTTTTGTCTCGCGCGTT
TCGGTGATGACGGTGAAAACCTCTGACACATGCAGCTCCCGGAGAAGGTCACAGCTTGTCTGTAAGCGGA
TGCCGGGAGCAGACAAGCCCGTCAGGGCGCGTCAGCGGGTGTTGGCGGGTGTCGGGGCTGGCTTAACTAT
GCGGCATCAGAGCAGATTGTACTGAGAGTGCACCATATGCGGTGTGAAATACCGCACAGATGCGTAAGGA
GAAAATACCGCATCAGGCGCCATTCGCCATTCAGGCTGCGCAACTGTTGGGAAGGGCGATCGGTGCGGGC
CTCTTCGCTATTACGCCAGCTGGCGAAAGGGGGATGTGCTGCAAGGCGATTAAGTTGGGTAACGCCAGGG
TTTTCCCAGTCACGACGTTGTAAAACGACGGCCAGTGAATTCGAGCTCGGTACCTCGCGAATGCATCTAG
ATATCGGATCCCGGGCCCGTCGACTGCAGAGGTACGGGTCTCATCTGAACAATGGTGAGCAAGGGCGAGG
AGCTGTTCACCGGGGTGGTGCCCATCCTGGTCGAGCTGGACGGCGACGTAAACGGCCACAAGTTCAGCGT
GTCCGGCGAGGGCGAGGGCGATGCCACCTACGGCAAGCTGACCCTGAAGTTCATCTGCACCACCGGCAAG
CTGCCCGTGCCCTGGCCCACCCTCGTGACCACCCTGACCTGGGGCGTGCAGTGCTTCGCCCGCTACCCCG
ACCACATGAAGCAGCACGACTTCTTCAAGTCCGCCATGCCCGAAGGCTACGTCCAGGAGCGCACCATCTT
CTTCAAGGACGACGGCAACTACAAGACCCGCGCCGAGGTGAAGTTCGAGGGCGACACCCTGGTGAACCGC
ATCGAGCTGAAGGGCATCGACTTCAAGGAGGACGGCAACATCCTGGGGCACAAGCTGGAGTACAACGCCA
TCAGCGACAACGTCTATATCACCGCCGACAAGCAGAAGAACGGCATCAAGGCCAACTTCAAGATCCGCCA
CAACATCGAGGACGGCAGCGTGCAGCTCGCCGACCACTACCAGCAGAACACCCCCATCGGCGACGGCCCC
GTGCTGCTGCCCGACAACCACTACCTGAGCACCCAGTCCAAGCTGAGCAAAGACCCCAACGAGAAGCGCG
ATCACATGGTCCTGCTGGAGTTCGTGACCGCCGCCGGGATCACTCTCGGCATGGACGAGCTGTACAAGGG
TGGAGGAGGTTCTGGAGGCGGTGGAAGTGGTGGCGGAGGTAGCGGCACCTGAGACCTCTGCCTGCATGCA
AGCTTGGCGTAATCATGGTCATAGCTGTTTCCTGTGTGAAATTGTTATCCGCTCACAATTCCACACAACA
TACGAGCCGGAAGCATAAAGTGTAAAGCCTGGGGTGCCTAATGAGTGAGCTAACTCACATTAATTGCGTT
GCGCTCACTGCCCGCTTTCCAGTCGGGAAACCTGTCGTGCCAGCTGCATTAATGAATCGGCCAACGCGCG
GGGAGAGGCGGTTTGCGTATTGGGCGCTCTTCCGCTTCCTCGCTCACTGACTCGCTGCGCTCGGTCGTTC
GGCTGCGGCGAGCGGTATCAGCTCACTCAAAGGCGGTAATACGGTTATCCACAGAATCAGGGGATAACGC
AGGAAAGAACATGTGAGCAAAAGGCCAGCAAAAGGCCAGGAACCGTAAAAAGGCCGCGTTGCTGGCGTTT
TTCCATAGGCTCCGCCCCCCTGACGAGCATCACAAAAATCGACGCTCAAGTCAGAGGTGGCGAAACCCGA
CAGGACTATAAAGATACCAGGCGTTTCCCCCTGGAAGCTCCCTCGTGCGCTCTCCTGTTCCGACCCTGCC
GCTTACCGGATACCTGTCCGCCTTTCTCCCTTCGGGAAGCGTGGCGCTTTCTCATAGCTCACGCTGTAGG
TATCTCAGTTCGGTGTAGGTCGTTCGCTCCAAGCTGGGCTGTGTGCACGAACCCCCCGTTCAGCCCGACC
GCTGCGCCTTATCCGGTAACTATCGTCTTGAGTCCAACCCGGTAAGACACGACTTATCGCCACTGGCAGC
AGCCACTGGTAACAGGATTAGCAGAGCGAGGTATGTAGGCGGTGCTACAGAGTTCTTGAAGTGGTGGCCT
AACTACGGCTACACTAGAAGAACAGTATTTGGTATCTGCGCTCTGCTGAAGCCAGTTACCTTCGGAAAAA
GAGTTGGTAGCTCTTGATCCGGCAAACAAACCACCGCTGGTAGCGGTGGTTTTTTTGTTTGCAAGCAGCA
GATTACGCGCAGAAAAAAAGGATCTCAAGAAGATCCTTTGATCTTTTCTACGGGGTCTGACGCTCAGTGG
AACGAAAACTCACGTTAAGGGATTTTGGTCATGAGGCGCACACCGTGGAAACGGATGAAGGCACGAACCC
AGTTGACATAAGCCTGTTCGGTTCGTAAACTGTAATGCAAGTAGCGTATGCGCTCACGCAACTGGTCCAG
AACCTTGACCGAACGCAGCGGTGGTAACGGCGCAGTGGCGGTTTTCATGGCTTGTTATGACTGTTTTTTT
GTACAGTCTATGCCTCGGGCATCCAAGCAGCAAGCGCGTTACGCCGTGGGTCGATGTTTGATGTTATGGA
GCAGCAACGATGTTACGCAGCAGCAACGATGTTACGCAGCAGGGCAGTCGCCCTAAAACAAAGTTAGGTG
GCTCAAGTATGGGCATCATTCGCACATGTAGGCTCG
Features (pLannotate 1.2.2; 11 found; start..end, strand, type, name):
    551..586     +  CDS            rop (fragment): Rop protein, which maintains plasmids at low copy number; rop
    688..787     +  misc_feature   bom (fragment): basis of mobility region from pBR322
    793..950     -  CDS            lacZα (fragment): LacZα fragment of β-galactosidase; lacZ fragment
   1032..1748    +  CDS            mCerulean: mCerulean is a basic (constitutively fluorescent) cyan fluorescent protein published in 2005, derived from Aequorea victoria. It is reported to be a very rapidly-maturing monomer.
   1862..1878    -  protein_bind   lac operator: The lac repressor binds to the lac operator to inhibit transcription in E. coli. This inhibition can be relieved by adding lactose or isopropyl-β-D-thiogalactopyranoside (IPTG). lac repressor encoded by lacI
   1886..1916    -  promoter       lac promoter: promoter for the E. coli lac operon
   1931..1952    -  protein_bind   CAP binding site: CAP binding activates transcription in the presence of cAMP. E. coli catabolite activator protein
   1965..2057    -  CDS            lacI (fragment): lac repressor; lacI; The lac repressor binds to the lac operator to inhibit transcription in E. coli. This inhibition can be relieved by adding lactose or isopropyl-β-D-thiogalactopyranoside (IPTG).
   2240..2828    -  rep_origin     ori: high-copy-number ColE1/pMB1/pBR322/pUC origin of replication
   2943..2971    +  promoter       Pc promoter: intI1 (promoter lies within the coding sequence); class 1 integron promoter
   3160..434     +  CDS            aacC1 (across the origin): AACC1_PSEAI - Experimental evidence at protein level: Swiss-Prot protein existence level 1. Responsible for gentamicin resistance and has a limited substrate range. From Pseudomonas aeruginosa.
