[The description below was written by a language model from this plasmid's Addgene catalogue record and pLannotate feature annotations shown in this document.]
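Description:
LI B-C Cerulean is a small (about 3.3 kb) bacterial cloning vector that serves as a level I ("LI") module in a modular plasmid assembly kit designed for multigene expression, gene silencing and silencing rescue in plants. It is built on pUC57(Gent), a pUC57 derivative carrying gentamicin rather than ampicillin selection. The plasmid replicates in E. coli at high copy from a ColE1/pUC-type origin. Selection is provided by the aacC1 gentamicin acetyltransferase gene, which spans the numbering origin of the circular sequence and lies downstream of a class 1 integron Pc promoter. Short remnants of rop, the pBR322 bom region and lacI are also annotated; these are backbone leftovers rather than functional units.

The payload is a synthetic coding module for the cyan fluorescent protein Cerulean (annotated as mCerulean, an Aequorea victoria GFP derivative) joined to a 16-amino-acid glycine-serine linker. It sits within the pUC cloning region, between a lacZα fragment and the lac promoter/operator/CAP site, and is flanked by standard M13 sequencing primer sites. No plant promoter or terminator is annotated, which fits its role as a promoterless part rather than an expression construct. The "B-C" in the name presumably denotes the fusion-site position the module occupies in the kit's assembly scheme. The flexible linker suggests it is meant to be fused in frame to a neighbouring coding module as a fluorescent tag. However, the record does not specify the cloning method, the assembly sites or the orientation of the tag relative to its fusion partner. In practice it would be combined with other level I parts to build tagged transcription units for plant expression.
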