Addgene plasmid #54425: LI B-C Cerulean
Depositing lab: Martin Parniske. Publication: A modular plasmid assembly kit for multigene expression, gene silencing and silencing rescue in plants. Binder A, Lambert J, Morbitzer R, Popp C, Ott T, Lahaye T, Parniske M. PLoS One. 2014 Feb 13;9(2):e88218. doi: 10.1371/journal.pone.0088218. eCollection 2014. PubMed 24551083.
Backbone
  Vector backbone: pUC57(Gent)
  Backbone manufacturer: Parniske lab
  Vector type: cloning vector
Growth in bacteria
  Bacterial resistance: Gentamicin, 10 μg/mL
  Growth temperature: 37°C
  Growth strain: DH5alpha
  Copy number: High Copy
Gene/Insert
  Gene/Insert name: CFP-Cerulean + 16 aa GS linker
  Species: Synthetic
  Cloning method: Unknown
  Sequencing primers: 5′ M13-F20; 3′ M13Rev
Terms and licenses: Academic/Nonprofit Terms; Industry Terms: Not Available to Industry
How to cite: LI B-C Cerulean was a gift from Martin Parniske (Addgene plasmid # 54425 ; http://n2t.net/addgene:54425 ; RRID:Addgene_54425)
