>Addgene plasmid #54425 | LI B-C Cerulean | addgene partial sequence | sequence record 87629 | M13pUC-Fwd 5'-CCCAGTCACGACGTTGTAAAACG-3'
TCGAGCTCGGTACCTCGCGAATGCATCTAGATATCGGATCCCGGGCCCGTCGACTGCAGAGGTACGGGTC
TCATCTGAACAATGGTGAGCAAGGGCGAGGAGCTGTTCACCGGGGTGGTGCCCATCCTGGTCGAGCTGGA
CGGCGACGTAAACGGCCACAAGTTCAGCGTGTCCGGCGAGGGCGAGGGCGATGCCACCTACGGCAAGCTG
ACCCTGAAGTTCATCTGCACCACCGGCAAGCTGCCCGTGCCCTGGCCCACCCTCGTGACCACCCTGACCT
GGGGCGTGCAGTGCTTCGCCCGCTACCCCGACCACATGAAGCAGCACGACTTCTTCAAGTCCGCCATGCC
CGAAGGCTACGTCCAGGAGCGCACCATCTTCTTCAAGGACGACGGCAACTACAAGACCCGCGCCGAGGTG
AAGTTCGAGGGCGACACCCTGGTGAACCGCATCGAGCTGAAGGGCATCGACTTCAAGGAGGACGGCAACA
TCCTGGGGCACAAGCTGGAGTACAACGCCATCAGCGACAACGTCTATATCACCGCCGACAAGCAGAAGAA
CGGCATCAAGGCCAACTTCAAGATCCGCCACAACATCGAGGACGGCAGCGTGCAGCTCGCCGACCACTAC
CAGCAGAACACCCCCATCGGCGACGGCCCCGTGCTGCTGCCCGACAACCACTACCTGAGCACCCAGTCCA
AGCTGAGCAAAGACCCCAACGAGAAGCGCGATCACATGGTCCTGCTGGAGTTCGTGACCGCCGCCGGGAT
CACTCTCGGCATGGACGAGCTGTACAAGGGTGGAGGAGGTTCTGGAGGCGGTGGAAGTGGTGGCGGAGGT
AGCGGCACCTGAGACCTCTGCCTGCATGCAAGCTTGGCGTAATCATGGTCATAGCTGTTTCCTGTGTGAA
ATTGTTATCCGCTCACAATTCCACACAACATACGAGCCGGAAGCATAAAGTGTAAAGCCTGGGGTGCCTA
ATGAGTGAGCTAACTCACATTAATTGCGTTGCGCTCACTGCCCGCTTTCCAGTCGGGAAACCTGTC
