>Addgene plasmid #54425 | LI B-C Cerulean | addgene partial sequence | sequence record 87630 | M13pUC-Rev 5'-AGCGGATAACAATTTCACACAGG-3'
AGCTTGCATGCAGGCAGAGGTCTCAGGTGCCGCTACCTCCGCCACCACTTCCACCGCCTCCAGAACCTCC
TCCACCCTTGTACAGCTCGTCCATGCCGAGAGTGATCCCGGCGGCGGTCACGAACTCCAGCAGGACCATG
TGATCGCGCTTCTCGTTGGGGTCTTTGCTCAGCTTGGACTGGGTGCTCAGGTAGTGGTTGTCGGGCAGCA
GCACGGGGCCGTCGCCGATGGGGGTGTTCTGCTGGTAGTGGTCGGCGAGCTGCACGCTGCCGTCCTCGAT
GTTGTGGCGGATCTTGAAGTTGGCCTTGATGCCGTTCTTCTGCTTGTCGGCGGTGATATAGACGTTGTCG
CTGATGGCGTTGTACTCCAGCTTGTGCCCCAGGATGTTGCCGTCCTCCTTGAAGTCGATGCCCTTCAGCT
CGATGCGGTTCACCAGGGTGTCGCCCTCGAACTTCACCTCGGCGCGGGTCTTGTAGTTGCCGTCGTCCTT
GAAGAAGATGGTGCGCTCCTGGACGTAGCCTTCGGGCATGGCGGACTTGAAGAAGTCGTGCTGCTTCATG
TGGTCGGGGTAGCGGGCGAAGCACTGCACGCCCCAGGTCAGGGTGGTCACGAGGGTGGGCCAGGGCACGG
GCAGCTTGCCGGTGGTGCAGATGAACTTCAGGGTCAGCTTGCCGTAGGTGGCATCGCCCTCGCCCTCGCC
GGACACGCTGAACTTGTGGCCGTTTACGTCGCCGTCCAGCTCGACCAGGATGGGCACCACCCCGGTGAAC
AGCTCCTCGCCCTTGCTCACCATTGTTCAGATGAGACCCGTACCTCTGCAGTCGACGGGCCCGGGATCCG
ATATCTAGATGCATTCGCGAGGTACCGAGCTCGAATTCACTGGCCGTCGTTTTACAACGTCGTGACTGGG
AAAACCCTGGCGTTACCCAACTTAATCGCCTTGCA
